Addgene plasmid #199195: pDropIn-T2A-split-intein-Gal4[1-20]-N-int
Purpose: Insert to create split-intein Gal4[N-int] knock-in vectors via Drop-In cloning, released via BsmBI digest
Depositing lab: Norbert Perrimon. Depositing organization: Harvard Medical School. Publication: split-intein Gal4 provides intersectional genetic labeling that is repressible by Gal80. Ewen-Campen B, Luan H, Xu J, Singh R, Joshi N, Thakkar T, Berger B, White BH, Perrimon N. Proc Natl Acad Sci U S A. 2023 Jun 13;120(24):e2304730120. doi: 10.1073/pnas.2304730120. Epub 2023 Jun 5. PubMed 37276389.
Backbone
  Vector backbone: PCR Blunt II - TOPO
  Backbone manufacturer: Invitrogen
  Total vector size (bp): 5461
  Vector type: Insect Expression
Growth in bacteria
  Bacterial resistance: Kanamycin, 50 μg/mL
  Growth temperature: 37°C
  Growth strain: DH5alpha
  Copy number: Unknown
Gene/Insert
  Gene/Insert name: T2A-split-intein-Gal4[1-20]-N-int, 3xP3-dsRed
  Species: D. melanogaster (fly)
  Insert size (bp): 1943
Terms and licenses: Academic/Nonprofit Terms; Industry Terms: Not Available to Industry
How to cite: pDropIn-T2A-split-intein-Gal4[1-20]-N-int was a gift from Norbert Perrimon (Addgene plasmid # 199195 ; http://n2t.net/addgene:199195 ; RRID:Addgene_199195)
