[The description below was written by a language model from this plasmid's Addgene catalogue record and pLannotate feature annotations shown in this document.]
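Description:
pDropIn-T2A-split-intein-Gal4[1-20]-N-int is a 5,461 bp donor-insert plasmid built in the Invitrogen pCR-Blunt II-TOPO cloning backbone and catalogued as an insect expression vector for Drosophila melanogaster. It is not itself a finished knock-in vector. It stores a roughly 1.9 kb cassette that is released by BsmBI digestion and moved into gene-specific knock-in vectors by "Drop-In" cloning. In E. coli it replicates from a high-copy ColE1/pUC-type origin and is selected with kanamycin through the Tn5 NeoR/KanR gene. The backbone also carries a BleoR (Zeocin) marker, along with the usual TOPO-vector remnants: lac promoter/operator, lacZα and ccdB fragments, and SP6 and T7 promoters flanking the insert.

The payload has two parts. The first is a T2A peptide followed by the first 20 residues of the Gal4 DNA-binding domain (annotated as a short GAL4 DBD fragment) fused to the N-terminal half of a split intein. The T2A and intein segments are named in the catalogue entry but are not individually annotated in the feature table. When knocked in frame into an endogenous gene, the T2A should allow this Gal4 fragment to be co-translated under that gene's regulatory control. Functional Gal4 is expected to be reconstituted by intein trans-splicing only in cells that also express the complementary C-intein half. According to the associated publication, this gives intersectional labeling that remains repressible by Gal80. The second part is a 3xP3-dsRed transformation marker, annotated as an hsp70 minimal promoter fragment, DsRed-Express and an SV40 poly(A) signal. It is flanked by two loxP sites, so Cre can remove the marker once transformants have been identified.
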