Features (pLannotate 1.2.2; 21 found; start..end, strand, type, name):
    102..405     +  CDS            ccdB (fragment): CcdB, a bacterial toxin that poisons DNA gyrase; ccdB; Plasmids containing the ccdB gene cannot be propagated in standard E. coli strains.
    453..722     +  CDS            tnpA (fragment): TN5P_ECOLX - Also known as tnp. Experimental evidence at protein level: Swiss-Prot protein existence level 1. Mediates transposition of transposon Tn5 by a 'cut and paste' mechanism. First, the monomeric transposase binds the 19 bp inverted DNA repeats flanking the transposon. Then, dimerization of the DNA- bound transposase creates a synaptic DNA complex. After nicking of the first DNA strand, excision of the transposon proceeds through a series of intermediates. The transposase then mediates the insertion of the transposon at a new site by strand transfer. The activity of the wild- type tran
    754..1548    +  CDS            NeoR/KanR: aminoglycoside phosphotransferase from Tn5; aph(3')-II (or nptII); confers resistance to neomycin, kanamycin, and G418 (Geneticin®)
   1569..1619    -  misc_feature   bom (fragment): basis of mobility region from pBR322
   1646..1734    +  promoter       AmpR promoter (fragment): bla
   1754..2128    +  CDS            BleoR: antibiotic-binding protein; Sh ble from Streptoalloteichus hindustanus; confers resistance to bleomycin, phleomycin, and Zeocin™
   2266..2854    +  rep_origin     ori: high-copy-number ColE1/pMB1/pBR322/pUC origin of replication
   3037..3129    +  CDS            lacI (fragment): lac repressor; lacI; The lac repressor binds to the lac operator to inhibit transcription in E. coli. This inhibition can be relieved by adding lactose or isopropyl-β-D-thiogalactopyranoside (IPTG).
   3142..3163    +  protein_bind   CAP binding site: CAP binding activates transcription in the presence of cAMP. E. coli catabolite activator protein
   3178..3208    +  promoter       lac promoter: promoter for the E. coli lac operon
   3216..3232    +  protein_bind   lac operator: The lac repressor binds to the lac operator to inhibit transcription in E. coli. This inhibition can be relieved by adding lactose or isopropyl-β-D-thiogalactopyranoside (IPTG). lac repressor encoded by lacI
   3274..3292    +  promoter       SP6 promoter: promoter for bacteriophage SP6 RNA polymerase
   3470..3532    +  CDS            GAL4 DNA binding domain (fragment): DNA binding domain of the GAL4 transcriptional activator; Saccharomyces cerevisiae GAL4 (truncated)
   4048..4081    -  protein_bind   loxP: Cre-mediated recombination occurs in the 8-bp core sequence (GCATACAT). Cre recombinase
   4169..4291    +  promoter       hsp70 promoter (fragment): Drosophila melanogaster hsp70Bb promoter
   4313..4987    +  CDS            DsRed-Express: DsRed-Express is a basic (constitutively fluorescent) orange fluorescent protein published in 2002, derived from Discosoma sp.. It is reported to be a rapidly-maturing tetramer with low acid sensitivity.
   5005..5088    +  CDS            large T antigen (fragment): large T antigen from SV40 (simian virus 40)
   5111..5232    +  polyA_signal   SV40 poly(A) signal: SV40 polyadenylation signal
   5262..5295    -  protein_bind   loxP: Cre-mediated recombination occurs in the 8-bp core sequence (GCATACAT). Cre recombinase
   5385..5403    -  promoter       T7 promoter: promoter for bacteriophage T7 RNA polymerase
   5406..92      +  CDS            lacZα (fragment) (across the origin): LacZα fragment of β-galactosidase; lacZ fragment
>Addgene plasmid #199195 | pDropIn-T2A-split-intein-Gal4[1-20]-N-int | addgene full sequence | sequence record 390570 | Addgene NGS Result
CTTAATCGCCTTGCAGCACATCCCCCTTTCGCCAGCTGGCGTAATAGCGAAGAGGCCCGCACCGATCGCC
CTTCCCAACAGTTGCGCAGCCTATACGTACGGCAGTTTAAGGTTTACACCTATAAAAGAGAGAGCCGTTA
TCGTCTGTTTGTGGATGTACAGAGTGATATTATTGACACGCCGGGGCGACGGATGGTGATCCCCCTGGCC
AGTGCACGTCTGCTGTCAGATAAAGTCTCCCGTGAACTTTACCCGGTGGTGCATATCGGGGATGAAAGCT
GGCGCATGATGACCACCGATATGGCCAGTGTGCCGGTCTCCGTTATCGGGGAAGAAGTGGCTGATCTCAG
CCACCGCGAAAATGACATCAAAAACGCCATTAACCTGATGTTCTGGGGAATATAAATGTCAGGCATGAGA
TTATCAAAAAGGATCTTCACCTAGATCCTTTTCACGTAGAAAGCCAGTCCGCAGAAACGGTGCTGACCCC
GGATGAATGTCAGCTACTGGGCTATCTGGACAAGGGAAAACGCAAGCGCAAAGAGAAAGCAGGTAGCTTG
CAGTGGGCTTACATGGCGATAGCTAGACTGGGCGGTTTTATGGACAGCAAGCGAACCGGAATTGCCAGCT
GGGGCGCCCTCTGGTAAGGTTGGGAAGCCCTGCAAAGTAAACTGGATGGCTTTCTTGCCGCCAAGGATCT
GATGGCGCAGGGGATCAAGCTCTGATCAAGAGACAGGATGAGGATCGTTTCGCATGATTGAACAAGATGG
ATTGCACGCAGGTTCTCCGGCCGCTTGGGTGGAGAGGCTATTCGGCTATGACTGGGCACAACAGACAATC
GGCTGCTCTGATGCCGCCGTGTTCCGGCTGTCAGCGCAGGGGCGCCCGGTTCTTTTTGTCAAGACCGACC
TGTCCGGTGCCCTGAATGAACTGCAAGACGAGGCAGCGCGGCTATCGTGGCTGGCCACGACGGGCGTTCC
TTGCGCAGCTGTGCTCGACGTTGTCACTGAAGCGGGAAGGGACTGGCTGCTATTGGGCGAAGTGCCGGGG
CAGGATCTCCTGTCATCTCACCTTGCTCCTGCCGAGAAAGTATCCATCATGGCTGATGCAATGCGGCGGC
TGCATACGCTTGATCCGGCTACCTGCCCATTCGACCACCAAGCGAAACATCGCATCGAGCGAGCACGTAC
TCGGATGGAAGCCGGTCTTGTCGATCAGGATGATCTGGACGAAGAGCATCAGGGGCTCGCGCCAGCCGAA
CTGTTCGCCAGGCTCAAGGCGAGCATGCCCGACGGCGAGGATCTCGTCGTGACCCATGGCGATGCCTGCT
TGCCGAATATCATGGTGGAAAATGGCCGCTTTTCTGGATTCATCGACTGTGGCCGGCTGGGTGTGGCGGA
CCGCTATCAGGACATAGCGTTGGCTACCCGTGATATTGCTGAAGAGCTTGGCGGCGAATGGGCTGACCGC
TTCCTCGTGCTTTACGGTATCGCCGCTCCCGATTCGCAGCGCATCGCCTTCTATCGCCTTCTTGACGAGT
TCTTCTGAATTATTAACGCTTACAATTTCCTGATGCGGTATTTTCTCCTTACGCATCTGTGCGGTATTTC
ACACCGCATCAGGTGGCACTTTTCGGGGAAATGTGCGCGGAACCCCTATTTGTTTATTTTTCTAAATACA
TTCAAATATGTATCCGCTCATGAGACAATAACCCTGATAAATGCTTCAATAATAGCACGTGAGGAGGGCC
ACCATGGCCAAGTTGACCAGTGCCGTTCCGGTGCTCACCGCGCGCGACGTCGCCGGAGCGGTCGAGTTCT
GGACCGACCGGCTCGGGTTCTCCCGGGACTTCGTGGAGGACGACTTCGCCGGTGTGGTCCGGGACGACGT
GACCCTGTTCATCAGCGCGGTCCAGGACCAGGTGGTGCCGGACAACACCCTGGCCTGGGTGTGGGTGCGC
GGCCTGGACGAGCTGTACGCCGAGTGGTCGGAGGTCGTGTCCACGAACTTCCGGGACGCCTCCGGGCCGG
CCATGACCGAGATCGGCGAGCAGCCGTGGGGGCGGGAGTTCGCCCTGCGCGACCCGGCCGGCAACTGCGT
GCACTTCGTGGCCGAGGAGCAGGACTGACACGTGCTAAAACTTCATTTTTAATTTAAAAGGATCTAGGTG
AAGATCCTTTTTGATAATCTCATGACCAAAATCCCTTAACGTGAGTTTTCGTTCCACTGAGCGTCAGACC
CCGTAGAAAAGATCAAAGGATCTTCTTGAGATCCTTTTTTTCTGCGCGTAATCTGCTGCTTGCAAACAAA
AAAACCACCGCTACCAGCGGTGGTTTGTTTGCCGGATCAAGAGCTACCAACTCTTTTTCCGAAGGTAACT
GGCTTCAGCAGAGCGCAGATACCAAATACTGTTCTTCTAGTGTAGCCGTAGTTAGGCCACCACTTCAAGA
ACTCTGTAGCACCGCCTACATACCTCGCTCTGCTAATCCTGTTACCAGTGGCTGCTGCCAGTGGCGATAA
GTCGTGTCTTACCGGGTTGGACTCAAGACGATAGTTACCGGATAAGGCGCAGCGGTCGGGCTGAACGGGG
GGTTCGTGCACACAGCCCAGCTTGGAGCGAACGACCTACACCGAACTGAGATACCTACAGCGTGAGCTAT
GAGAAAGCGCCACGCTTCCCGAAGGGAGAAAGGCGGACAGGTATCCGGTAAGCGGCAGGGTCGGAACAGG
AGAGCGCACGAGGGAGCTTCCAGGGGGAAACGCCTGGTATCTTTATAGTCCTGTCGGGTTTCGCCACCTC
TGACTTGAGCGTCGATTTTTGTGATGCTCGTCAGGGGGGCGGAGCCTATGGAAAAACGCCAGCAACGCGG
CCTTTTTACGGTTCCTGGCCTTTTGCTGGCCTTTTGCTCACATGTTCTTTCCTGCGTTATCCCCTGATTC
TGTGGATAACCGTATTACCGCCTTTGAGTGAGCTGATACCGCTCGCCGCAGCCGAACGACCGAGCGCAGC
GAGTCAGTGAGCGAGGAAGCGGAAGAGCGCCCAATACGCAAACCGCCTCTCCCCGCGCGTTGGCCGATTC
ATTAATGCAGCTGGCACGACAGGTTTCCCGACTGGAAAGCGGGCAGTGAGCGCAACGCAATTAATGTGAG
TTAGCTCACTCATTAGGCACCCCAGGCTTTACACTTTATGCTTCCGGCTCGTATGTTGTGTGGAATTGTG
AGCGGATAACAATTTCACACAGGAAACAGCTATGACCATGATTACGCCAAGCTATTTAGGTGACACTATA
GAATACTCAAGCTATGCATCAAGCTTGGTACCGAGCTCGGATCCACTAGTAACGGCCGCCAGTGTGCTGG
AATTCGCCCTTAAACTGAGACGGGTGGAAGCGGAGGTAGCGCGGCCGCCGAGGGCCGCGGCAGCCTGCTG
ACCTGCGGCGATGTGGAGGAGAACCCCGGGCCCGCTAGCATGAAGCTACTGTCTTCTATCGAACAAGCAT
GCGATATTTGCCGACTTAAAAAGCTCAAGTGCCTGGATCTGAAGACCCAGGTGCAGACCCCCCAGGGCAT
GAAGGAGATCAGCAACATCCAGGTGGGCGATCTGGTGCTGAGCAACACCGGCTACAACGAGGTGCTGAAC
GTGTTCCCCAAGAGCAAGAAGAAGAGCTACAAGATCACCCTGGAGGATGGCAAGGAGATCATCTGCAGCG
AGGAGCACCTGTTCCCCACCCAGACCGGCGAGATGAACATCAGCGGCGGCCTGAAGGAGGGCATGTGCCT
GTACGTGAAGGAGTAACCTCTAGAGTCGACTAAAGCCAAATAGAAATTATTCAGTTCTGGCTTAAGTTTT
TAAAAGTGATATTATTTATTTGGTTGTAACCAACCAAAAGAATGTAAATAACTAATACATAATTATGTTA
GTTTTAAGTTAGCAACAAATTGATTTTAGCTATATTAGCTACTTGGTTAATAAATAGAATATATTTATTT
AAAGATAATTCGTTTTTATTGTCAGGGAGTGAGTTTGCTTAAAAACTCGTTTGGATCATAACTTCGTATA
ATGTATGCTATACGAAGTTATCGTACGGGATCTAATTCAATTAGAGACTAATTCAATTAGAGCTAATTCA
ATTAGGATCCAAGCTTATCGATTTCGAACCCTCGACCGCCGGAGTATAAATAGAGGCGCTTCGTCTACGG
AGCGACAATTCAATTCAAACAAGCAAAGTGAACACGTCGCTAAGCGAAAGCTAAGCAAATAAACAAGCGC
AGCTGAACAAGCTAAACAATCGGCTCGAAGCCGGTCGCCACCATGGCCTCCTCCGAGGACGTCATCAAGG
AGTTCATGCGCTTCAAGGTGCGCATGGAGGGCTCCGTGAACGGCCACGAGTTCGAGATCGAGGGCGAGGG
CGAGGGCCGCCCCTACGAGGGCACCCAGACCGCCAAGCTGAAGGTGACCAAGGGCGGCCCCCTGCCCTTC
GCCTGGGACATCCTGTCCCCCCAGTTCCAGTACGGCTCCAAGGTGTACGTGAAGCACCCCGCCGACATCC
CCGACTACAAGAAGCTGTCCTTCCCCGAGGGCTTCAAGTGGGAGCGCGTGATGAACTTCGAGGACGGCGG
CGTGGTGACCGTGACCCAGGACTCCTCCCTCCAGGACGGCTCCTTCATCTACAAGGTGAAGTTCATCGGC
GTGAACTTCCCCTCCGACGGCCCCGTAATGCAGAAGAAGACTATGGGCTGGGAGGCGTCCACCGAGCGCC
TGTACCCCCGCGACGGCGTGCTGAAGGGCGAGATCCACAAGGCCCTGAAGCTGAAGGACGGCGGCCACTA
CCTGGTGGAGTTCAAGTCCATCTACATGGCCAAGAAGCCCGTGCAGCTGCCCGGCTACTACTACGTGGAC
TCCAAGCTGGACATCACCTCCCACAACGAGGACTACACCATCGTGGAGCAGTACGAGCGCGCCGAGGGCC
GCCACCACCTGTTCCTGTAGGGGCCGCGACTCTAGATCATAATCAGCCATACCACATTTGTAGAGGTTTT
ACTTGCTTTAAAAAACCTCCCACACCTCCCCCTGAACCTGAAACATAAAATGAATGCAATTGTTGTTGTT
AACTTGTTTATTGCAGCTTATAATGGTTACAAATAAAGCAATAGCATCACAAATTTCACAAATAAAGCAT
TTTTTTCACTGCATTCTAGTTGTGGTTTGTCCAAACTCATCAATGTATCTTAACCGTCTGTAAGCAGCGA
AGGCCCATACGATAACTTCGTATAATGTATGCTATACGAAGTTATGAGCTCCACGTCTCTCGCGAAGGGC
GAATTCTGCAGATATCCATCACACTGGCGGCCGCTCGAGCATGCATCTAGAGGGCCCAATTCGCCCTATA
GTGAGTCGTATTACAATTCACTGGCCGTCGTTTTACAACGTCGTGACTGGGAAAACCCTGGCGTTACCCA
A
